Addgene plasmid #146889: pCIneo-lambdaN-HA-HsNot7_L
Purpose: Mammalian Expression of HsNot7
Depositing lab: Elisa Izaurralde. Depositing organization: Max Planck Institute for Developmental Biology. Publication: The interactions of GW182 proteins with PABP and deadenylases are required for both translational repression and degradation of miRNA targets. Huntzinger E, Kuzuoglu-Ozturk D, Braun JE, Eulalio A, Wohlbold L, Izaurralde E. Nucleic Acids Res. 2013 Jan;41(2):978-94. doi: 10.1093/nar/gks1078. Epub 2012 Nov 21. PubMed 23172285.
Backbone
  Vector backbone: pCI-neo
  Vector type: Mammalian Expression
Growth in bacteria
  Bacterial resistance: Ampicillin, 100 μg/mL
  Growth temperature: 37°C
  Growth strain: DH5alpha
  Copy number: High Copy
Gene/Insert
  Gene/Insert name: HsNot7 (alt name: CAF1)
  Species: H. sapiens (human)
  Entrez Gene: CNOT7 (a.k.a. CAF-1, CAF1, Caf1a, hCAF-1)
  Cloning method: Unknown
Terms and licenses: Academic/Nonprofit Terms; Industry Terms: Not Available to Industry
Depositor comments: Sequence extracted from NCBI: NM_013354.5 Plasmids from this collection were made available to the research community and donated after the lab closed. Please note that the sequence provided by the depositing laboratory may be theoretical/predicted or based on Sanger sequencing results. There may be discrepancies between sequencing results obtained by Addgene and the depositor sequence. If an Addgene verified sequence is not available, please contact before placing your order to request that our lab fully sequence the plasmid.
How to cite: pCIneo-lambdaN-HA-HsNot7_L was a gift from Elisa Izaurralde (Addgene plasmid # 146889 ; http://n2t.net/addgene:146889 ; RRID:Addgene_146889)
