[The description below was written by a language model from this plasmid's Addgene catalogue record and pLannotate feature annotations shown in this document.]
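Description:
pCIneo-lambdaN-HA-HsNot7_L is a mammalian expression plasmid built on the pCI-neo backbone, about 6.4 kb according to the depositor's full sequence. It encodes human CNOT7 (also called CAF1 or Not7) fused at its N-terminus to a short fragment of the bacteriophage lambda N protein and an HA epitope. It is propagated in E. coli as a high-copy plasmid through a ColE1/pUC-type origin with ampicillin selection from the β-lactamase gene. An f1 origin is also present, which allows single-stranded DNA production. For mammalian cells, the backbone carries a neomycin phosphotransferase gene driven by the SV40 enhancer/early promoter and followed by a synthetic poly(A) signal, a cassette of the kind used for G418 selection.

The fusion open reading frame is transcribed from the human CMV immediate early enhancer and promoter. A chimeric β-globin/immunoglobulin intron lies upstream of the coding region, an element generally included to improve expression, and an SV40 polyadenylation signal terminates the transcript. T7 and T3 promoter sequences flank the insert. The annotation tool labels the tag as a fragment of a 3xHA element, but its short length is consistent with a single HA epitope, which allows immunodetection of the protein. The lambda N fragment corresponds to the peptide region that in standard tethering assays binds BoxB RNA hairpins, so the fused protein can be recruited artificially to a BoxB-containing reporter mRNA. CNOT7 is a catalytic 3'-5' poly(A) exoribonuclease of the CCR4-NOT deadenylase complex. The record states the purpose only as mammalian expression of HsNot7, but the design and the associated work on miRNA-mediated repression and deadenylases fit such tethering experiments. The depositor notes that the coding sequence was taken from an NCBI reference and that the supplied plasmid sequence may be theoretical.
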