Features (pLannotate 1.2.2; 21 found; start..end, strand, type, name):
    140..517     +  enhancer       CMV enhancer: human cytomegalovirus immediate early enhancer
    518..729     +  promoter       CMV promoter: human cytomegalovirus (CMV) immediate early promoter
    890..1022    +  intron         chimeric intron: chimera between introns from human β-globin and immunoglobulin heavy chain genes
   1067..1085    +  promoter       T7 promoter: promoter for bacteriophage T7 RNA polymerase
   1104..1169    +  CDS            N (fragment): REGN_LAMBD - Experimental evidence at protein level: Swiss-Prot protein existence level 1. Plays a role as a transcriptional antitermination factor that allows the virus to initiate its lytic phase. Activates expression of the delayed viral early genes by modifying host RNA polymerase (RNAP) into a form that is resistant to termination signals. This antitermination function requires the host NusA protein which serves to stabilize the interaction between antitermination protein N and host RNA polymerase. From Escherichia phage lambda (Bacteriophage lambda).
   1194..1220    +  CDS            3xHA (fragment): three tandem HA epitope tags
   1233..2087    +  CDS            CNOT7: CNOT7_HUMAN - Also known as CAF1. Experimental evidence at protein level: Swiss-Prot protein existence level 1. Has 3'-5' poly(A) exoribonuclease activity for synthetic poly(A) RNA substrate. Its function seems to be partially redundant with that of CNOT8. Catalytic component of the CCR4-NOT complex which is one of the major cellular mRNA deadenylases and is linked to various cellular processes including bulk mRNA degradation, miRNA-mediated repression, translational repression during translational initiation and general transcription regulation. During miRNA-mediated repression the complex se
   2103..2120    -  promoter       T3 promoter (fragment): promoter for bacteriophage T3 RNA polymerase
   2138..2259    -  polyA_signal   SV40 poly(A) signal: SV40 polyadenylation signal
   2282..2350    -  CDS            large T antigen (fragment): large T antigen from SV40 (simian virus 40)
   2374..2441    +  CDS            lacZα (fragment): LacZα fragment of β-galactosidase; lacZ fragment
   2445..2873    +  rep_origin     f1 ori (sequence partly withheld): f1 bacteriophage origin of replication; arrow indicates direction of (+) strand synthesis
   2901..2952    -  misc_feature   bom (fragment): basis of mobility region from pBR322
   3017..3374    +  promoter       SV40 promoter: SV40 enhancer and early promoter
   3425..4216    +  CDS            neo: KKA2_KLEPN - Also known as kan, nptII. Experimental evidence at protein level: Swiss-Prot protein existence level 1. Resistance to kanamycin, neomycin, paromomycin, ribostamycin, butirosin and gentamicin B. From Klebsiella pneumoniae.
   4283..4331    +  polyA_signal   poly(A) signal: synthetic polyadenylation signal
   4351..4405    -  misc_feature   bom (fragment): basis of mobility region from pBR322
   4507..4542    -  CDS            rop (fragment): Rop protein, which maintains plasmids at low copy number; rop
   4637..4741    +  promoter       AmpR promoter: bla
   4742..5602    +  CDS            AmpR: β-lactamase; bla; confers resistance to ampicillin, carbenicillin, and related antibiotics
   5773..6361    +  rep_origin     ori: high-copy-number ColE1/pMB1/pBR322/pUC origin of replication
>Addgene plasmid #146889 | pCIneo-lambdaN-HA-HsNot7_L | depositor full sequence | sequence record 289336 | Full Sequence
TCAATATTGGCCATTAGCCATATTATTCATTGGTTATATAGCATAAATCAATATTGGCTATTGGCCATTG
CATACGTTGTATCTATATCATAATATGTACATTTATATTGGCTCATGTCCAATATGACCGCCATGTTGGC
ATTGATTATTGACTAGTTATTAATAGTAATCAATTACGGGGTCATTAGTTCATAGCCCATATATGGAGTT
CCGCGTTACATAACTTACGGTAAATGGCCCGCCTGGCTGACCGCCCAACGACCCCCGCCCATTGACGTCA
ATAATGACGTATGTTCCCATAGTAACGCCAATAGGGACTTTCCATTGACGTCAATGGGTGGAGTATTTAC
GGTAAACTGCCCACTTGGCAGTACATCAAGTGTATCATATGCCAAGTCCGCCCCCTATTGACGTCAATGA
CGGTAAATGGCCCGCCTGGCATTATGCCCAGTACATGACCTTACGGGACTTTCCTACTTGGCAGTACATC
TACGTATTAGTCATCGCTATTACCATGGTGATGCGGTTTTGGCAGTACACCAATGGGCGTGGATAGCGGT
TTGACTCACGGGGATTTCCAAGTCTCCACCCCATTGACGTCAATGGGAGTTTGTTTTGGCACCAAAATCA
ACGGGACTTTCCAAAATGTCGTAACAACTGCGATCGCCCGCCCCGTTGACGCAAATGGGCGGTAGGCGTG
TACGGTGGGAGGTCTATATAAGCAGAGCTCGTTTAGTGAACCGTCAGATCACTAGAAGCTTTATTGCGGT
AGTTTATCACAGTTAAATTGCTAACGCAGTCAGTGCTTCTGACACAACAGTCTCGAACTTAAGCTGCAGT
GACTCTCTTAAGGTAGCCTTGCAGAAGTTGGTCGTGAGGCACTGGGCAGGTAAGTATCAAGGTTACAAGA
CAGGTTTAAGGAGACCAATAGAAACTGGGCTTGTCGAGACAGAGAAGACTCTTGCGTTTCTGATAGGCAC
CTATTGGTCTTACTGACATCCACTTTGCCTTTCTCTCCACAGGTGTCCACTCCCAGTTCAATTACAGCTC
TTAAGGCTAGAGTACTTAATACGACTCACTATAGGCTAGCAATTGCGGCCACCATGGACGCACAAACACG
ACGACGTGAGCGTCGCGCTGAGAAACAAGCTCAATGGAAAGCTGCAAACGGTGGATCTCCTCCACATATG
GCTTACCCATACGATGTTCCAGATTACGCTCCTCCACTCGAGATGCCAGCGGCAACTGTAGATCATAGCC
AAAGAATTTGTGAAGTTTGGGCTTGCAACTTGGATGAAGAGATGAAGAAAATTCGTCAAGTTATCCGAAA
ATATAATTACGTTGCTATGGACACCGAGTTTCCAGGTGTGGTTGCAAGACCCATTGGAGAATTCAGGAGC
AATGCTGACTATCAATACCAACTATTGCGGTGTAATGTAGACTTGTTAAAGATAATTCAGCTAGGACTGA
CATTTATGAATGAGCAAGGAGAATACCCTCCAGGAACTTCAACTTGGCAGTTTAATTTTAAATTTAATTT
GACGGAGGACATGTATGCCCAGGACTCTATAGAGCTACTAACAACATCTGGTATCCAGTTTAAAAAACAT
GAGGAGGAAGGAATTGAAACCCAGTACTTTGCAGAACTTCTTATGACTTCTGGAGTGGTCCTCTGTGAAG
GGGTCAAATGGTTGTCATTTCATAGCGGTTACGACTTTGGCTACTTAATCAAAATCCTAACCAACTCTAA
CTTGCCTGAAGAAGAACTTGACTTCTTTGAGATCCTTCGATTGTTTTTTCCTGTCATTTATGATGTGAAG
TACCTCATGAAGAGCTGCAAAAATCTCAAAGGTGGATTACAGGAGGTGGCAGAACAGTTAGAGCTGGAAC
GGATAGGACCACAACATCAGGCAGGATCTGATTCATTGCTCACAGGAATGGCCTTTTTCAAAATGAGAGA
AATGTTCTTTGAAGATCATATTGATGATGCCAAATATTGTGGTCATTTGTATGGCCTTGGTTCTGGTTCA
TCCTATGTACAGAATGGCACAGGGAATGCATATGAAGAGGAAGCCAACAAGCAGTCATGAGGCGGCCGCT
TCCCTTTAGTGAGGGTTAATGCTTCGAGCAGACATGATAAGATACATTGATGAGTTTGGACAAACCACAA
CTAGAATGCAGTGAAAAAAATGCTTTATTTGTGAAATTTGTGATGCTATTGCTTTATTTGTAACCATTAT
AAGCTGCAATAAACAAGTTAACAACAACAATTGCATTCATTTTATGTTTCAGGTTCAGGGGGAGATGTGG
GAGGTTTTTTAAAGCAAGTAAAACCTCTACAAATGTGGTAAAATCCGATAAGGATCGATCCGGGCTGGCG
TAATAGCGAAGAGGCCCGCACCGATCGCCCTTCCCAACAGTTGCGCAGCCTGAATGGCGAATGG
[124 nt withheld, positions 2445-2568]
C
[91 nt withheld, positions 2570-2660]
A
[49 nt withheld, positions 2662-2710]
CCTTTGACGTTGGAGTCCACGTTCTTT
[37 nt withheld, positions 2738-2774]
ACCCTATCTCGGTCTATTCTTTTGATTTATAAGGGATTTTGCCGATTTCGGCCTATTGGTTAAAAAATGA
GCTGATTTAACAAAAATTTAACGCGAATTTTAACAAAATATTAACGCTTACAATTTCCTGATGCGGTATT
TTCTCCTTACGCATCTGTGCGGTATTTCACACCGCATACGCGGATCTGCGCAGCACCATGGCCTGAAATA
ACCTCTGAAAGAGGAACTTGGTTAGGTACCTTCTGAGGCGGAAAGAACCAGCTGTGGAATGTGTGTCAGT
TAGGGTGTGGAAAGTCCCCAGGCTCCCCAGCAGGCAGAAGTATGCAAAGCATGCATCTCAATTAGTCAGC
AACCAGGTGTGGAAAGTCCCCAGGCTCCCCAGCAGGCAGAAGTATGCAAAGCATGCATCTCAATTAGTCA
GCAACCATAGTCCCGCCCCTAACTCCGCCCATCCCGCCCCTAACTCCGCCCAGTTCCGCCCATTCTCCGC
CCCATGGCTGACTAATTTTTTTTATTTATGCAGAGGCCGAGGCCGCCTCGGCCTCTGAGCTATTCCAGAA
GTAGTGAGGAGGCTTTTTTGGAGGCCTAGGCTTTTGCAAAAAGCTTGATTCTTCTGACACAACAGTCTCG
AACTTAAGGCTAGAGCCACCATGATTGAACAAGATGGATTGCACGCAGGTTCTCCGGCCGCTTGGGTGGA
GAGGCTATTCGGCTATGACTGGGCACAACAGACAATCGGCTGCTCTGATGCCGCCGTGTTCCGGCTGTCA
GCGCAGGGGCGCCCGGTTCTTTTTGTCAAGACCGACCTGTCCGGTGCCCTGAATGAACTGCAGGACGAGG
CAGCGCGGCTATCGTGGCTGGCCACGACGGGCGTTCCTTGCGCAGCTGTGCTCGACGTTGTCACTGAAGC
GGGAAGGGACTGGCTGCTATTGGGCGAAGTGCCGGGGCAGGATCTCCTGTCATCTCACCTTGCTCCTGCC
GAGAAAGTATCCATCATGGCTGATGCAATGCGGCGGCTGCATACGCTTGATCCGGCTACCTGCCCATTCG
ACCACCAAGCGAAACATCGCATCGAGCGAGCACGTACTCGGATGGAAGCCGGTCTTGTCGATCAGGATGA
TCTGGACGAAGAGCATCAGGGGCTCGCGCCAGCCGAACTGTTCGCCAGGCTCAAGGCGCGCATGCCCGAC
GGCGAGGATCTCGTCGTGACCCATGGCGATGCCTGCTTGCCGAATATCATGGTGGAAAATGGCCGCTTTT
CTGGATTCATCGACTGTGGCCGGCTGGGTGTGGCGGACCGCTATCAGGACATAGCGTTGGCTACCCGTGA
TATTGCTGAAGAGCTTGGCGGCGAATGGGCTGACCGCTTCCTCGTGCTTTACGGTATCGCCGCTCCCGAT
TCGCAGCGCATCGCCTTCTATCGCCTTCTTGACGAGTTCTTCTGAGCGGGACTCTGGGGTTCGAAATGAC
CGACCAAGCGACGCCCAACCTGCCATCACGATGGCCGCAATAAAATATCTTTATTTTCATTACATCTGTG
TGTTGGTTTTTTGTGTGAATCGATAGCGATAAGGATCCGCGTATGGTGCACTCTCAGTACAATCTGCTCT
GATGCCGCATAGTTAAGCCAGCCCCGACACCCGCCAACACCCGCTGACGCGCCCTGACGGGCTTGTCTGC
TCCCGGCATCCGCTTACAGACAAGCTGTGACCGTCTCCGGGAGCTGCATGTGTCAGAGGTTTTCACCGTC
ATCACCGAAACGCGCGAGACGAAAGGGCCTCGTGATACGCCTATTTTTATAGGTTAATGTCATGATAATA
ATGGTTTCTTAGACGTCAGGTGGCACTTTTCGGGGAAATGTGCGCGGAACCCCTATTTGTTTATTTTTCT
AAATACATTCAAATATGTATCCGCTCATGAGACAATAACCCTGATAAATGCTTCAATAATATTGAAAAAG
GAAGAGTATGAGTATTCAACATTTCCGTGTCGCCCTTATTCCCTTTTTTGCGGCATTTTGCCTTCCTGTT
TTTGCTCACCCAGAAACGCTGGTGAAAGTAAAAGATGCTGAAGATCAGTTGGGTGCACGAGTGGGTTACA
TCGAACTGGATCTCAACAGCGGTAAGATCCTTGAGAGTTTTCGCCCCGAAGAACGTTTTCCAATGATGAG
CACTTTTAAAGTTCTGCTATGTGGCGCGGTATTATCCCGTATTGACGCCGGGCAAGAGCAACTCGGTCGC
CGCATACACTATTCTCAGAATGACTTGGTTGAGTACTCACCAGTCACAGAAAAGCATCTTACGGATGGCA
TGACAGTAAGAGAATTATGCAGTGCTGCCATAACCATGAGTGATAACACTGCGGCCAACTTACTTCTGAC
AACGATCGGAGGACCGAAGGAGCTAACCGCTTTTTTGCACAACATGGGGGATCATGTAACTCGCCTTGAT
CGTTGGGAACCGGAGCTGAATGAAGCCATACCAAACGACGAGCGTGACACCACGATGCCTGTAGCAATGG
CAACAACGTTGCGCAAACTATTAACTGGCGAACTACTTACTCTAGCTTCCCGGCAACAATTAATAGACTG
GATGGAGGCGGATAAAGTTGCAGGACCACTTCTGCGCTCGGCCCTTCCGGCTGGCTGGTTTATTGCTGAT
AAATCTGGAGCCGGTGAGCGTGGGTCTCGCGGTATCATTGCAGCACTGGGGCCAGATGGTAAGCCCTCCC
GTATCGTAGTTATCTACACGACGGGGAGTCAGGCAACTATGGATGAACGAAATAGACAGATCGCTGAGAT
AGGTGCCTCACTGATTAAGCATTGGTAACTGTCAGACCAAGTTTACTCATATATACTTTAGATTGATTTA
AAACTTCATTTTTAATTTAAAAGGATCTAGGTGAAGATCCTTTTTGATAATCTCATGACCAAAATCCCTT
AACGTGAGTTTTCGTTCCACTGAGCGTCAGACCCCGTAGAAAAGATCAAAGGATCTTCTTGAGATCCTTT
TTTTCTGCGCGTAATCTGCTGCTTGCAAACAAAAAAACCACCGCTACCAGCGGTGGTTTGTTTGCCGGAT
CAAGAGCTACCAACTCTTTTTCCGAAGGTAACTGGCTTCAGCAGAGCGCAGATACCAAATACTGTTCTTC
TAGTGTAGCCGTAGTTAGGCCACCACTTCAAGAACTCTGTAGCACCGCCTACATACCTCGCTCTGCTAAT
CCTGTTACCAGTGGCTGCTGCCAGTGGCGATAAGTCGTGTCTTACCGGGTTGGACTCAAGACGATAGTTA
CCGGATAAGGCGCAGCGGTCGGGCTGAACGGGGGGTTCGTGCACACAGCCCAGCTTGGAGCGAACGACCT
ACACCGAACTGAGATACCTACAGCGTGAGCTATGAGAAAGCGCCACGCTTCCCGAAGGGAGAAAGGCGGA
CAGGTATCCGGTAAGCGGCAGGGTCGGAACAGGAGAGCGCACGAGGGAGCTTCCAGGGGGAAACGCCTGG
TATCTTTATAGTCCTGTCGGGTTTCGCCACCTCTGACTTGAGCGTCGATTTTTGTGATGCTCGTCAGGGG
GGCGGAGCCTATGGAAAAACGCCAGCAACGCGGCCTTTTTACGGTTCCTGGCCTTTTGCTGGCCTTTTGC
TCACATGGCTCGACAGATCT
